>Addgene plasmid #152109 | pGBW-m4134234 | depositor full sequence | sequence record 295121 | Full Sequence
CACCATGGCTGATGCACAATCGTTTTTAAACGGGTTTGCGGAAAACCTTTACTTTCAGTCGATGAGTGAC
AAAATCATTCATCTAACCGATGACTCCTTTGATACAGACGTGTTGAAGGCCGATGGTGCGATACTGGTAG
ATTTCTGGGCTGAATGGTGTGGCCCGTGCAAGATGATCGCACCCATTCTGGACGAGATCGCCGACGAGTA
TCAAGGAAAATTAACTGTCGCTAAGCTTAATATAGATCAGAACCCAGGGACGGCACCTAAATACGGCATC
AGGGGAATACCTACCCTCCTGCTCTTTAAGAATGGGGAAGTTGCCGCGACAAAAGTGGGAGCCCTGTCTA
AGGGCCAGCTAAAAGAGTTCTTGGACGCTAACCTGGCAGGTTCAGGCTCGGGGCACATGCACCATCACCA
TCACCATAGCAGCGGGCTCGTGCCACGCGGCTAAGGATCCGCAGGCCTCTGCTAGCTTGACTGACTGAGA
TACAGCGTACCTTCAGCTCACAGACATGATAAGATACATTGATGAGTTTGGACAAACCACAACTAGAATG
CAGTGAAAAAAATGCTTTATTTGTGAAATTTGTGATGCTATTGCTTTATTTGTAACCATTATAAGCTGCA
ATAAACAAGTTAACAACAACAATTGCATTCATTTTATGTTTCAGGTTCAGGGGGAGGTGTGGGAGGTTTT
TTAAAGCAAGTAAAACCTCTACAAATGTGGTATTGGCCCATCTCTATCGGTATCGTAGCATAACCCCTTG
GGGCCTCTAAACGGGTCTTGAGGGGTTTTTTGTGCCCCTCGGGCCGGATTGCTATCTACCGGCATTGGCG
CAGAAAAAAATGCCTGATGCGACGCTGCGCGTCTTATACTCCCACATATGCCAGATTCAGCAACGGATAC
GGCTTCCCCAACTTGCCCACTTCCATACGTGTCCTCCTTACCAGAAATTTATCCTTAAGGTCGTCAGCTA
TCCTGCAGGCGATCTCTCGATTTCGATCAAGACATTCCTTTAATGGTCTTTTCTGGACACCACTAGGGGT
CAGAAGTAGTTCATCAAACTTTCTTCCCTCCCTAATCTCATTGGTTACCTTGGGCTATCGAAACTTAATT
AACCAGTCAAGTCAGCTACTTGGCGAGATCGACTTGTCTGGGTTTCGACTACGCTCAGAATTGCGTCAGT
CAAGTTCGATCTGGTCCTTGCTATTGCACCCGTTCTCCGATTACGAGTTTCATTTAAATCATGTGAGCAA
AAGGCCAGCAAAAGGCCAGGAACCGTAAAAAGGCCGCGTTGCTGGCGTTTTTCCATAGGCTCCGCCCCCC
TGACGAGCATCACAAAAATCGACGCTCAAGTCAGAGGTGGCGAAACCCGACAGGACTATAAAGATACCAG
GCGTTTCCCCCTGGAAGCTCCCTCGTGCGCTCTCCTGTTCCGACCCTGCCGCTTACCGGATACCTGTCCG
CCTTTCTCCCTTCGGGAAGCGTGGCGCTTTCTCATAGCTCACGCTGTAGGTATCTCAGTTCGGTGTAGGT
CGTTCGCTCCAAGCTGGGCTGTGTGCACGAACCCCCCGTTCAGCCCGACCGCTGCGCCTTATCCGGTAAC
TATCGTCTTGAGTCCAACCCGGTAAGACACGACTTATCGCCACTGGCAGCAGCCACTGGTAACAGGATTA
GCAGAGCGAGGTATGTAGGCGGTGCTACAGAGTTCTTGAAGTGGTGGCCTAACTACGGCTACACTAGAAG
AACAGTATTTGGTATCTGCGCTCTGCTGAAGCCAGTTACCTTCGGAAAAAGAGTTGGTAGCTCTTGATCC
GGCAAACAAACCACCGCTGGTAGCGGTGGTTTTTTTGTTTGCAAGCAGCAGATTACGCGCAGAAAAAAAG
GATCTCAAGAAGATCCTTTGATCTTTTCTACGGGGTCTGACGCTCAGTGGAACGAAAACTCACGTTAAGG
GATTTTGGTCATGAGATTATCAAAAAGGATCTTCACCTAGATCCTTTTAAATTAAAAATGAAGTTTTAAA
TCAATCTAAAGTATATATGAGTAAACTTGGTCTGACAGTTACCAATGCTTAATCAGTGAGGCACCTATCT
CAGCGATCTGTCTATTTCGTTCATCCATAGTTGCATTTAAATTTCCGAACTCTCCAAGGCCCTCGTCGGA
AAATCTTCAAACCTTTCGTCCGATCCATCTTGCAGGCTACCTCTCGAACGAACTATCGCAAGTCTCTTGG
CCGGCCTTGCGCCTTGGCTATTGCTTGGCAGCGCCTATCGCCAGGTATTACTCCAATCCCGAATATCCGA
GATCGGGATCACCCGAGAGAAGTTCAACCTACATCCTCAATCCCGATCTATCCGAGATCCGAGGAATATC
GAAATCGGGGCGCGCCTGGCCTCCGCGCCGGGTTTTGGCGCCTCCCGCGGGCGCCCCCCTCGTCACGGCG
AGCGCTGCCACGTCAGACGAAGGGCGCAGGAGCGTCCTGATCCTTCCGCCCGGACGCTCAGGACAGCGGC
CCGCTGCTCATAAGACTCGGCCTTAGAACCCCAGTATCAGCAGAAGGACATTTTAGGACGGGACTTGGGT
GACTCTAGGGCACTGGTTTTCTTTCCAGAGAGCGGAACAGGCGAGGAAAAGTAGTCCCTTCTCGGCGATT
CTGCGGAGGGATCTCCGTGGGGCGGTGAACGCCGATGATTATATAAGGACGCGCCGGGTGTGGCACAGCT
AGTTCCGTCGCAGCCGGGATTTGGGTCGCGGTTCTTGTTTGTGGATCGCTGTGATCGTCACTTGGTGAGT
AGCGGGCTGCTGGGCTGGCCGGGGCTTTCGTGGCCGCCGGGCCGCTCGGTGGGACGGAAGCGTGTGGAGA
GACCGCCAAGGGCTGTAGTCTGGGTCCGCGAGCAAGGTTGCCCTGAACTGGGGGTTGGGGGGAGCGCAGC
AAAATGGCGGCTGTTCCCGAGTCTTGAATGGAAGACGCTTGTGAGGCGGGCTGTGAGGTCGTTGAAACAA
GGTGGGGGGCATGGTGGGCGGCAAGAACCCAAGGTCTTGAGCCCTTCGCTAATGCGGGAAAGCTCTTATT
CGGGTGAGATGGGCTGGGCACCATCTGGGGACCCTGACGTGAAGTTTGTCACTGACTGGAGAACTCGGTT
TGTCGTCTGTTGCGGGGGCGGCAGTTATGGCGGTGCCGTTGGGCAGTGCACCCGTACCTTTGGGAGCGCG
CGCCCTCGTCGTGTCGTGACGTCACCCGTTCTGTTGGCTTATAATGCAGGGTGGGGCCACCTGCCGGTAG
GTGTGCGGTAGGCTTTTCTCCGTCGCAGGACGCAGGGTTCGGGCCTAGGGTAGGCTCTCCTGAATCGACA
GGCGCCGGACCTCTGGTGAGGGGAGGGATAAGTGAGGCGTCAGTTTCTTTGGTCGGTTTTATGTACCTAT
CTTCTTAAGTAGCTGAAGCTCCGGTTTTGAACTATGCGCTCGGGGTTGGCGAGTGTGTTTTGTGAAGTTT
TTTAGGCACCTTTTGAAATGTAATCATTTGGGTCAATATGTAATTTTCAGTGTTAGACTTGTAAATTGTC
CGCTAAATTCTGGCCGTTTTTGGCTTTTTTGTTAGACAACATGGGTAAAAAGCCTGAACTCACCGCGACG
TCTGTCGAGAAGTTTCTGATCGAAAAGTTCGACAGCGTCTCCGACCTGATGCAGCTCTCGGAGGGCGAAG
AATCTCGTGCTTTCAGCTTCGATGTAGGAGGGCGTGGATATGTCCTGCGGGTAAATAGCTGCGCCGATGG
TTTCTACAAAGATCGTTATGTTTATCGGCACTTTGCATCCGCCGCGCTCCCGATTCCGGAAGTGCTTGAC
ATTGGGGAGTTCAGCGAGAGCCTGACCTATTGCATCTCCCGCCGTGCACAGGGTGTCACGTTGCAAGACC
TGCCTGAAACCGAACTGCCCGCTGTTCTGCAGCCGGTCGCGGAGGCAATGGATGCCATCGCTGCCGCCGA
TCTTAGCCAGACGAGCGGGTTCGGCCCATTCGGACCGCAAGGAATCGGTCAATACACTACATGGCGTGAT
TTCATATGCGCGATTGCTGATCCCCATGTGTATCACTGGCAAACTGTGATGGACGACACCGTCAGTGCGT
CCGTCGCGCAGGCTCTCGATGAGCTGATGCTTTGGGCCGAGGACTGCCCCGAAGTCCGGCACCTCGTGCA
CGCGGATTTCGGCTCCAACAATGTCCTGACGGACAATGGCCGCATAACAGCGGTCATTGACTGGAGCGAG
GCGATGTTCGGGGATTCCCAATACGAGGTCGCCAACATCTTCTTCTGGAGGCCGTGGTTGGCTTGTATGG
AGCAGCAGACGCGCTACTTCGAGCGGAGGCATCCGGAGCTTGCAGGATCGCCCCGGCTCCGGGCGTATAT
GCTCCGCATTGGTCTTGACCAACTCTATCAGAGCTTGGTTGACGGCAATTTCGATGATGCAGCTTGGGCG
CAGGGTCGATGCGACGCAATCGTCCGATCCGGAGCCGGGACTGTCGGGCGTACACAAATCGCCCGCAGAA
GCGCCGCCGTCTGGACCGATGGCTGTGTAGAAGTACTCGCCGATAGTGGAAACCGACGCCCCAGCACTCG
TCCGAGGGCAAAGGAATAAGCTAGTATGTAAGCCTAGTCTTAGATAATAAAATCGCTATCCATCGAAGAT
GGATGTGTGTTGGTTTTTTGTGTGTGTAACGCTAGGCGCGCCTGGTGTACCGAGAACGATCCTCTCAGTG
CGAGTCTCGACGATCCATATCGTTGCTTGGCAGTCAGCCAGTCGGAATCCAGCTTGGGACCCAGGAAGTC
CAATCGTCAGATATTGTACTCAAGCCTGGTCACGGCAGCGTACCGATCTGTTTAAACCTAGATATTGATA
GTCTGATCGGTCAACGTATAATCGAGTCCTAGCTTTTGCAAACATCTATCAAGAGACAGGATCAGCAGGA
GGCTTTCGCATGAGTATTCAACATTTCCGTGTCGCCCTTATTCCCTTTTTTGCGGCATTTTGCCTTCCTG
TTTTTGCTCACCCAGAAACGCTGGTGAAAGTAAAAGATGCTGAAGATCAGTTGGGTGCGCGAGTGGGTTA
CATCGAACTGGATCTCAACAGCGGTAAGATCCTTGAGAGTTTTCGCCCCGAAGAACGCTTTCCAATGATG
AGCACTTTTAAAGTTCTGCTATGTGGCGCGGTATTATCCCGTATTGACGCCGGGCAAGAGCAACTCGGTC
GCCGCATACACTATTCTCAGAATGACTTGGTTGAGTATTCACCAGTCACAGAAAAGCATCTTACGGATGG
CATGACAGTAAGAGAATTATGCAGTGCTGCCATAACCATGAGTGATAACACTGCGGCCAACTTACTTCTG
ACAACGATTGGAGGACCGAAGGAGCTAACCGCTTTTTTGCACAACATGGGGGATCATGTAACTCGCCTTG
ATCGTTGGGAACCGGAGCTGAATGAAGCCATACCAAACGACGAGCGTGACACCACGATGCCTGTAGCAAT
GGCAACAACCTTGCGTAAACTATTAACTGGCGAACTACTTACTCTAGCTTCCCGGCAACAGTTGATAGAC
TGGATGGAGGCGGATAAAGTTGCAGGACCACTTCTGCGCTCGGCCCTTCCGGCTGGCTGGTTTATTGCTG
ATAAATCTGGAGCCGGTGAGCGTGGGTCTCGCGGTATCATTGCAGCACTGGGGCCAGATGGTAAGCCCTC
CCGTATCGTAGTTATCTACACGACGGGGAGTCAGGCAACTATGGATGAACGAAATAGACAGATCGCTGAG
ATAGGTGCCTCACTGATTAAGCATTGGTAACCGATTCTAGGTGCATTGGCGCAGAAAAAAATGCCTGATG
CGACGCTGCGCGTCTTATACTCCCACATATGCCAGATTCAGCAACGGATACGGCTTCCCCAACTTGCCCA
CTTCCATACGTGTCCTCCTTACCAGAAATTTATCCTTAAGATCGTTTAAACTCGACTCTGGCTCTATCGA
ATCTCCGTCGTTTCGAGCTTACGCGAACAGCCGTGGCGCTCATTTGCTCGTCGGGCATCGAATCTCGTCA
GCTATCGTCAGCTTACCTTTTTGGCAGCGATCGCGGCTCCCGACATCTTGGACCATTAGCTCCACAGGTA
TCTTCTTCCCTCTAGTGGTCATAACAGCAGCTTCAGCTACCTCTCAATTCAAAAAACCCCTCAAGACCCG
TTTAGAGGCCCCAAGGGGTTATGCTATCAATCGTTGCGTTACACACACAAAAAACCAACACACATCCATC
TTCGATGGATAGCGATTTTATTATCTAACTGCTGATCGAGTGTAGCCAGATCTAGTAATCAATTACGGGG
TCATTAGTTCATAGCCCATATATGGAGTTCCGCGTTACATAACTTACGGTAAATGGCCCGCCTGGCTGAC
CGCCCAACGACCCCCGCCCATTGACGTCAATAATGACGTATGTTCCCATAGTAACGCCAATAGGGACTTT
CCATTGACGTCAATGGGTGGAGTATTTACGGTAAACTGCCCACTTGGCAGTACATCAAGTGTATCATATG
CCAAGTACGCCCCCTATTGACGTCAATGACGGTAAATGGCCCGCCTGGCATTATGCCCAGTACATGACCT
TATGGGACTTTCCTACTTGGCAGTACATCTACGTATTAGTCATCGCTATTACCATGCTGATGCGGTTTTG
GCAGTACATCAATGGGCGTGGATAGCGGTTTGACTCACGGGGATTTCCAAGTCTCCACCCCATTGACGTC
AATGGGAGTTTGTTTTGGCACCAAAATCAACGGGACTTTCCAAAATGTCGTAACAACTCCGCCCCATTGA
CGCAAATGGGCGGTAGGCGTGTACGGTGGGAGGTCTATATAAGCAGAGCTGGTTTAGTGAACCGTCAGAT
CAGATCTTTGTCGATCCTACCATCCACTCGACACACCCGCCAGCGGCCGC
Features (pLannotate 1.2.2; 20 found; start..end, strand, type, name):
     62..388     +  CDS            trxA: THIO_ECO57 - Experimental evidence at protein level: Swiss-Prot protein existence level 1. Participates in various redox reactions through the reversible oxidation of its active center dithiol to a disulfide and catalyzes dithiol-disulfide exchange reactions. From Escherichia coli O157:H7.
    410..427     +  CDS            6xHis: 6xHis affinity tag
    520..641     -  polyA_signal   SV40 poly(A) signal: SV40 polyadenylation signal
    664..733     -  CDS            large T antigen (fragment): large T antigen from SV40 (simian virus 40)
    756..802     +  terminator     T7 terminator: transcription terminator for bacteriophage T7 RNA polymerase
    832..968     +  terminator     rrnG terminator: transcription terminator from the E. coli ribosomal RNA rrnG operon (Albrechtsen et al., 1991)
   1013..1084    +  misc_feature   3' β-globin insulator: insulator downstream of the human β-globin locus (Farrell et al., 2002)
   1310..1898    -  rep_origin     ori: high-copy-number ColE1/pMB1/pBR322/pUC origin of replication
   2070..2134    -  CDS            bla(M) (fragment): β-lactamase lacking the signal sequence; bla(M); allows cytosolic expression of β-lactamase
   2398..3607    +  promoter       UbC promoter: human ubiquitin C promoter
   3617..4638    +  CDS            HygR (fragment): hygromycin B phosphotransferase confers resistance to hygromycin
   4666..4714    +  polyA_signal   poly(A) signal: synthetic polyadenylation signal
   4980..5840    +  CDS            AmpR: β-lactamase; bla; confers resistance to ampicillin, carbenicillin, and related antibiotics
   5853..5989    +  terminator     rrnG terminator: transcription terminator from the E. coli ribosomal RNA rrnG operon (Albrechtsen et al., 1991)
   6134..6205    +  misc_feature   5' β-globin insulator: insulator upstream of the human β-globin locus (Farrell et al., 2002)
   6210..6256    -  terminator     T7 terminator: transcription terminator for bacteriophage T7 RNA polymerase
   6274..6322    -  polyA_signal   poly(A) signal: synthetic polyadenylation signal
   6403..6706    +  enhancer       CMV enhancer: human cytomegalovirus immediate early enhancer
   6779..6796    -  promoter       CMV promoter (fragment): human cytomegalovirus (CMV) immediate early promoter
   6859..6910    +  promoter       CMVd2 promoter: truncated human cytomegalovirus (CMV) immediate early promoter that yields moderately reduced expression relative to the full-length promoter
