[The description below was written by a language model from this plasmid's Addgene catalogue record and pLannotate feature annotations shown in this document.]
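Description:
pGBW-m4134234 is a mammalian expression plasmid built on the pTwist_CMV_Hygro_6 backbone to express wild-type SARS-CoV-2 nsp11, the very short peptide encoded within the ORF1ab region of the viral genome (the insert is recorded as only 32 bp). It is propagated in E. coli as a high-copy plasmid through a ColE1/pUC-type origin and selected with ampicillin via a full-length β-lactamase gene. For selection in mammalian cells it carries a separate cassette in which the human ubiquitin C promoter drives a hygromycin B phosphotransferase coding sequence followed by a synthetic polyadenylation signal.

The expression unit spans the numbering origin of the circular sequence. A CMV enhancer and CMV promoter elements lie near the end of the record, and the annotated coding features resume at the start with E. coli thioredoxin (trxA) followed by a 6xHis tag. The nsp11 insert itself is too small to be annotated, but presumably lies between the promoter and thioredoxin, consistent with the catalogue description of a cleavable TEV site and TRX fused C-terminally to the insert. The TEV site is likewise not annotated, and the His tag appears only in the feature table. Fusion to thioredoxin gives such a tiny peptide a stable, soluble, detectable carrier, the His tag can serve for affinity capture, and TEV cleavage would release the viral peptide. An SV40 polyadenylation signal is annotated downstream of the fusion, though on the reverse strand. The cassette is flanked by β-globin insulator elements and by T7 and rrnG bacterial terminators, which help isolate it from neighbouring transcription. The plasmid is suited to transient or hygromycin-selected expression of nsp11 in mammalian cells for studies of SARS-CoV-2 proteins.
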