Addgene plasmid #152109: pGBW-m4134234
Purpose: Mammalian expression plasmid for SARS-CoV-2 nsp11
Depositing lab: Ginkgo Bioworks & Benjie Chen. Depositing organization: Ginkgo Bioworks.
Backbone
  Vector backbone: pTwist_CMV_Hygro_6
  Backbone size w/o insert (bp): 6525
  Vector type: Mammalian Expression
  Selectable markers: Hygromycin
Growth in bacteria
  Bacterial resistance: Ampicillin, 100 μg/mL
  Growth temperature: 37°C
  Growth strain: DH5alpha
  Copy number: High Copy
Gene/Insert
  Gene/Insert name: SARS-CoV-2 nsp11
  Species: Severe acute respiratory syndrome coronavirus 2
  Insert size (bp): 32
  Mutation: wt
  Entrez Gene: ORF1ab (a.k.a. GU280_gp01)
  Promoter: CMV
  Tag / fusion protein: Cleavable TEV;TRX (C terminal on backbone)
  Cloning method: Unknown
Resource information
  A portion of this plasmid was derived from a plasmid made by: GinkgoBioworks
Depositor comments: NCBI reference sequence: YP_009725312.1
How to cite: pGBW-m4134234 was a gift from Ginkgo Bioworks & Benjie Chen (Addgene plasmid # 152109 ; http://n2t.net/addgene:152109 ; RRID:Addgene_152109)
